Addgene plasmid #109573: p3E-Dnm2b
Purpose: Multisite gateway vector for 3' tagging with Dynamin2b
Depositing lab: Rob Parton. Depositing organization: University of Queensland, Institute for Molecular Bioscience. Publication: In vivo cell biological screening identifies an endocytic capture mechanism for T-tubule formation. Hall TE, Martel N, Ariotti N, Xiong Z, Lo HP, Ferguson C, Rae J, Lim YW, Parton RG. Nat Commun. 2020 Jul 24;11(1):3711. doi: 10.1038/s41467-020-17486-w. PubMed 32709891.
Backbone
  Vector backbone: pDEST-actc1b-mKate2-ccdb
  Vector type: Zebrafish plasmids
Growth in bacteria
  Bacterial resistance: Kanamycin, 50 μg/mL
  Growth temperature: 37°C
  Growth strain: DH5alpha
  Copy number: High Copy
Gene/Insert
  Gene/Insert name: Dynamin2b
  Species: D. rerio (zebrafish)
  Entrez Gene: dnm2b (a.k.a. dnm2, dnm2l, zgc:77233)
  Cloning method: Gateway Cloning
Terms and licenses: Academic/Nonprofit Terms; Industry Terms: Not Available to Industry
How to cite: p3E-Dnm2b was a gift from Rob Parton (Addgene plasmid # 109573 ; http://n2t.net/addgene:109573 ; RRID:Addgene_109573)
