[The description below was written by a language model from this plasmid's Addgene catalogue record and the feature table of its GenBank file.]
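Description:
p3E-Dnm2b is a 5.2 kb 3' entry clone for MultiSite Gateway assembly, carrying the zebrafish (Danio rerio) dynamin 2b gene, dnm2b. It is propagated in E. coli as a high-copy plasmid from a ColE1/pUC-type origin and selected with kanamycin through the aph(3')-Ia resistance gene. The remaining annotated backbone parts are typical of a pDONR-derived entry vector: rrnB T1 and T2 transcription terminators upstream of the cloning region that insulate it from read-through, a T7 promoter, and M13 forward and reverse sequencing primer sites flanking the recombination cassette.

The payload lies between the attR2 and attL3 recombination sites, the pair that defines the 3' position in a three-fragment LR reaction. The roughly 2.5 kb interval between these sites is not annotated in either feature table, but it is where the Dynamin2b insert named in the catalogue would sit. The two GenBank records describe the same molecule with different start coordinates. The plasmid has no eukaryotic promoter of its own. Expression depends on combining it by LR Clonase with a 5' entry clone supplying a promoter, a middle entry clone (typically a fluorescent protein or other tag) and a destination vector, which places Dnm2b downstream of the middle element as a fusion partner.

The catalogue lists the backbone as pDEST-actc1b-mKate2-ccdb, a destination-type vector. This does not match the entry-clone architecture seen in the features, which contain no actc1b promoter, mKate2 or ccdB, so that field may refer to the intended recombination partner. The construct belongs to a plasmid set for in vivo cell biology in zebrafish and is associated with a study of T-tubule formation.
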