LOCUS       Exported 5200 bp ds-DNA circular SYN 12-MAY-2021
DEFINITION  Multisite gateway vector for 3' tagging with Dynamin2b.
ACCESSION   .
VERSION     .
KEYWORDS    p3E-Dnm2b
SOURCE      synthetic DNA construct
  ORGANISM  synthetic DNA construct
REFERENCE   1 (bases 1 to 5200)
  TITLE     Parton Lab Plasmids for in vivo cell biology in the zebrafish
REFERENCE   2 (bases 1 to 5200)
  AUTHORS   .
  TITLE     Direct Submission
  JOURNAL   Exported May 12, 2021 from SnapGene Server 1.1.58
            http://www.snapgene.com
FEATURES             Location/Qualifiers
     source          1..5200
                     /organism="synthetic DNA construct"
                     /mol_type="other DNA"
     primer_bind     92..109
                     /label=L4440
                     /note="L4440 vector, forward primer"
     terminator      268..295
                     /label=rrnB T2 terminator
                     /note="transcription terminator T2 from the E. coli rrnB
                     gene"
     terminator      387..473
                     /gene="Escherichia coli rrnB"
                     /label=rrnB T1 terminator
                     /note="transcription terminator T1 from the E. coli rrnB
                     gene"
     primer_bind     522..544
                     /label=M13/pUC Forward
                     /note="In lacZ gene"
     primer_bind     536..553
                     /label=M13 Forward
                     /note="In lacZ gene. Also called M13-F20 or M13 (-21)
                     Forward"
     primer_bind     537..553
                     /label=M13 fwd
                     /note="common sequencing primer, one of multiple similar
                     variants"
     protein_bind    complement(624..748)
                     /gene="mutant version of attR"
                     /label=attR2
                     /bound_moiety="LR Clonase(TM)"
                     /note="recombination site for the Gateway(R) LR reaction"
     protein_bind    complement(3309..3404)
                     /gene="mutant version of attL"
                     /label=attL3
                     /bound_moiety="LR Clonase(TM)"
                     /note="recombination site for the Gateway(R) LR reaction"
     primer_bind     complement(3441..3460)
                     /label=T7
                     /note="T7 promoter, forward primer"
     promoter        complement(3442..3460)
                     /label=T7 promoter
                     /note="promoter for bacteriophage T7 RNA polymerase"
     primer_bind     complement(3465..3481)
                     /label=M13 rev
                     /note="common sequencing primer, one of multiple similar
                     variants"
     primer_bind     complement(3465..3481)
                     /label=M13 Reverse
                     /note="In lacZ gene. Also called M13-rev"
     primer_bind     complement(3583..3602)
                     /label=pENTR-R
                     /note="pENTR vectors, reverse primer"
     CDS             3594..4403
                     /codon_start=1
                     /gene="aph(3')-Ia"
                     /product="aminoglycoside phosphotransferase"
                     /label=KanR
                     /note="confers resistance to kanamycin in bacteria or G418
                     (Geneticin(R)) in eukaryotes"
                     /translation="MSHIQRETSRPRLNSNMDADLYGYKWARDNVGQSGATIYRLYGKP
                     DAPELFLKHGKGSVANDVTDEMVRLNWLTEFMPLPTIKHFIRTPDDAWLLTTAIPGKTA
                     FQVLEEYPDSGENIVDALAVFLRRLHSIPVCNCPFNSDRVFRLAQAQSRMNNGLVDASD
                     FDDERNGWPVEQVWKEMHKLLPFSPDSVVTHGDFSLDNLIFDEGKLIGCIDVGRVGIAD
                     RYQDLAILWNCLGEFSPSLQKRLFQKYGIDNPDMNKLQFHLMLDEFF"
     primer_bind     complement(3661..3680)
                     /label=Kan-R
                     /note="Kanamycin resistance gene, reverse primer"
     rep_origin      4550..5138
                     /direction=RIGHT
                     /label=ori
                     /note="high-copy-number ColE1/pMB1/pBR322/pUC origin of
                     replication"
     primer_bind     5039..5058
                     /label=pBR322ori-F
                     /note="pBR322 origin, forward primer"
ORIGIN
        1 ctttcctgcg ttatcccctg attctgtgga taaccgtatt accgcctttg agtgagctga
       61 taccgctcgc cgcagccgaa cgaccgagcg cagcgagtca gtgagcgagg aagcggaaga
      121 gcgcccaata cgcaaaccgc ctctccccgc gcgttggccg attcattaat gcagctggca
      181 cgacaggttt cccgactgga aagcgggcag tgagcgcaac gcaattaata cgcgtaccgc
      241 tagccaggaa gagtttgtag aaacgcaaaa aggccatccg tcaggatggc cttctgctta
      301 gtttgatgcc tggcagttta tggcgggcgt cctgcccgcc accctccggg ccgttgcttc
      361 acaacgttca aatccgctcc cggcggattt gtcctactca ggagagcgtt caccgacaaa
      421 caacagataa aacgaaaggc ccagtcttcc gactgagcct ttcgttttat ttgatgcctg
      481 gcagttccct actctcgcgt taacgctagc atggatgttt tcccagtcac gacgttgtaa
      541 aacgacggcc agtcttaagc tcgggccctg cagctctaga gctcgaattc tacaggtcac
      601 taataccatc taagtagttg attcatagtg actgcatatg ttgtgtttta cagtattatg
      661 tagtctgttt tttatgcaaa atctaattta atatattgat atttatatca ttttacgttt
      721 ctcgttcaac tttcttgtac aaagtggtgg ggaaccgcgg gatggaggac ttgattcccc
      781 tcattaacaa gctgcatgac gccttcagct ccatcggcca gagctgcaac ctggagctgc
      841 cgcagatcgc ggtggtcggc gtgcagagtg ccggcaagac ctccgtgctc gagaacttcg
      901 tgggaaggga ctttctgccg agaggaccag gaatcgtcac tcgcaggcct ctgattctcc
      961 agctggtgaa cagtaaagct gaatatgccg agttcctgca ctgtaagggc cgcaagtttg
     1021 tggactttga cgaggttcgg atggagattg aagcagaaac agaccgaatc actgaatcta
     1081 acattggaat ctctgcagtg cccattaacc tgcgccttta ctcgcccaac gtgctgaatc
     1141 tgacgctgat cgatcttccg ggcataacga aggtggcggt gggtgaccag ccgcaggata
     1201 tcgagtacca gatccgggat atggtgttgc agttcatctc caaagagaac tgtctgattc
     1261 tggccatcac tccagcaaac atggacctga ccaactctga cgctctcaag atcagcaaag
     1321 aggtggaccc tcatggtctg cgcaccatcg gtgtgatcac caaactggac ctgatggatg
     1381 aaggaaccga cgccagagac atcctggaga acaagctgct gccgctgcgc agaggttata
     1441 tcggtgtggt gaaccgcagt cagaaggaca ttgatggcag gaaggacatc cgcgcggctc
     1501 tttctgctga gaggaagttc ttcctgtccc atccagcata cagacacata gcagagagaa
     1561 tgggcacacc gtacctgcag aaaacactca accagcaact gatgaaccac atccgcgaca
     1621 cactgccggc gctgcgcagt aaactgcagt ctcagctgct gtcgctggag aaagaggtgg
     1681 aggagtacaa gaacttcaaa ccagacgatc ctgcgcgcaa aaccaaagcc ctgctgcaga
     1741 tggtccagca gttcggtgtg gactttgaga agcgtatcgg gggctctgga gatcaggtgg
     1801 acactctgga actctccggc ggagctcgaa taaaccgcat cttccacgag cgcttcccct
     1861 tcgagctggt gaagacggag tttgatgaga aggagttgcg gagggagatc agttacgcca
     1921 tcaagaacat tcacggagtc aggacggggc tcttcacccc agatctggcc ttcgaggcca
     1981 tcgtgaaaaa gcagctgata aagctgaagg agccgtgcct caagtgcatc gacctggtca
     2041 tccaggagct gatcaacacg gtcaggcaga gcacactgaa gctgaagttg tatcctcggc
     2101 tgagagaaga gacggagaga atcatcacaa tatatgtcag agagagagag accaaaacca
     2161 aagaccagat gatgctgctg atcgatgtcc agctctccta catcaacaca aaccacgagg
     2221 acttcatcgg attcgccaat gcgcaacaga gcagcagaga tgtcactaag aagcaagccg
     2281 ttcccaatca ggtgatccgc cgtggttggc tgaccatcaa catcagcatc atgaagggcg
     2341 gctccaaaga ctactggttc gtgctgacgg cggagtctct gtcctggtac aaggatgagg
     2401 aggagaagga gaagaagttc atgctgccgc tggataacct gaagctgcgg gatgtggaga
     2461 agagcttcat gagcaacaaa cacaccttcg gcatcttcaa caccgagcag aggaacgtgt
     2521 ataaagacct gcgtcagatc gagctggcct gcgccactca ggaggatgtg gacagctgga
     2581 aggcctcttt cctcagagcg ggagtctatc ctgagaaaga ccaggtggag aacggggacg
     2641 tgtcagcaga ctttctctcc atggaccctc agctggagcg tcaggttgag accatcagta
     2701 atctggtgga ctcgtacatc agcatcgtca acaagagcat ccgagacctg atgcccaaaa
     2761 ccatcatgca cctgatgatc aacagcacga aggagttcat ctactcggag ctgctggcgt
     2821 acctgtactc gtcaggtgat cagaacagtc tgatggagga gtcggcggag caggagcagc
     2881 ggcgggacga gatgctccgc atgtacaacg ctctgaaaga ggctctgaag atcatcgggg
     2941 acgtcagcac atccaccttc accacacctg tgcccgcgcc ggtggacgac acctggatac
     3001 acactgaccc cagtcctccg tctcagcgta agccagctcc gcccactgtc cgccctcctg
     3061 cagtgcgagg ctccaccccc ggtgctccag ccccaccttc tctaaacccc tcccctgcct
     3121 tcggagctcc gcctgttccc tccagaccca ccacattgga gccagctgta gctccgcccc
     3181 cttgtgttcc atctcgccct gcacaggtcc cgcccactgt gctgcccggg atacgcagta
     3241 ggaggcctcc agcggctcca aacaggccca caatcatccg tccgacagaa ccatctctgc
     3301 tggactgaca actttattat acaaagttgg cattataaaa aagcattgct tatcaatttg
     3361 ttgcaacgaa caggtcacta tcagtcaaaa taaaatcatt atttggagct ccatggtagc
     3421 gttaacgcgg ccgcgatatc ccctatagtg agtcgtatta catggtcata gctgtttcct
     3481 ggcagctctg gcccgtgtct caaaatctct gatgttacat tgcacaagat aaaaatatat
     3541 catcatgaac aataaaactg tctgcttaca taaacagtaa tacaaggggt gttatgagcc
     3601 atattcaacg ggaaacgtcg aggccgcgat taaattccaa catggatgct gatttatatg
     3661 ggtataaatg ggctcgcgat aatgtcgggc aatcaggtgc gacaatctat cgcttgtatg
     3721 ggaagcccga tgcgccagag ttgtttctga aacatggcaa aggtagcgtt gccaatgatg
     3781 ttacagatga gatggtcaga ctaaactggc tgacggaatt tatgcctctt ccgaccatca
     3841 agcattttat ccgtactcct gatgatgcat ggttactcac cactgcgatc cccggaaaaa
     3901 cagcattcca ggtattagaa gaatatcctg attcaggtga aaatattgtt gatgcgctgg
     3961 cagtgttcct gcgccggttg cattcgattc ctgtttgtaa ttgtcctttt aacagcgatc
     4021 gcgtatttcg tctcgctcag gcgcaatcac gaatgaataa cggtttggtt gatgcgagtg
     4081 attttgatga cgagcgtaat ggctggcctg ttgaacaagt ctggaaagaa atgcataaac
     4141 ttttgccatt ctcaccggat tcagtcgtca ctcatggtga tttctcactt gataacctta
     4201 tttttgacga ggggaaatta ataggttgta ttgatgttgg acgagtcgga atcgcagacc
     4261 gataccagga tcttgccatc ctatggaact gcctcggtga gttttctcct tcattacaga
     4321 aacggctttt tcaaaaatat ggtattgata atcctgatat gaataaattg cagtttcatt
     4381 tgatgctcga tgagtttttc taatcagaat tggttaattg gttgtaacac tggcagagca
     4441 ttacgctgac ttgacgggac ggcgcaagct catgaccaaa atcccttaac gtgagttacg
     4501 cgtcgttcca ctgagcgtca gaccccgtag aaaagatcaa aggatcttct tgagatcctt
     4561 tttttctgcg cgtaatctgc tgcttgcaaa caaaaaaacc accgctacca gcggtggttt
     4621 gtttgccgga tcaagagcta ccaactcttt ttccgaaggt aactggcttc agcagagcgc
     4681 agataccaaa tactgtcctt ctagtgtagc cgtagttagg ccaccacttc aagaactctg
     4741 tagcaccgcc tacatacctc gctctgctaa tcctgttacc agtggctgct gccagtggcg
     4801 ataagtcgtg tcttaccggg ttggactcaa gacgatagtt accggataag gcgcagcggt
     4861 cgggctgaac ggggggttcg tgcacacagc ccagcttgga gcgaacgacc tacaccgaac
     4921 tgagatacct acagcgtgag cattgagaaa gcgccacgct tcccgaaggg agaaaggcgg
     4981 acaggtatcc ggtaagcggc agggtcggaa caggagagcg cacgagggag cttccagggg
     5041 gaaacgcctg gtatctttat agtcctgtcg ggtttcgcca cctctgactt gagcgtcgat
     5101 ttttgtgatg ctcgtcaggg gggcggagcc tatggaaaaa cgccagcaac gcggcctttt
     5161 tacggttcct ggccttttgc tggccttttg ctcacatgtt
//
