LOCUS       Exported 5200 bp ds-DNA circular SYN 12-MAY-2021
DEFINITION  Multisite gateway vector for 3' tagging with Dynamin2b.
ACCESSION   .
VERSION     .
KEYWORDS    p3E-Dnm2b
SOURCE      synthetic DNA construct
  ORGANISM  synthetic DNA construct
REFERENCE   1 (bases 1 to 5200)
  TITLE     Parton Lab Plasmids for in vivo cell biology in the zebrafish
REFERENCE   2 (bases 1 to 5200)
  AUTHORS   .
  TITLE     Direct Submission
  JOURNAL   Exported May 12, 2021 from SnapGene Server 1.1.58
            http://www.snapgene.com
FEATURES             Location/Qualifiers
     source          1..5200
                     /organism="synthetic DNA construct"
                     /mol_type="other DNA"
     protein_bind    complement(1..125)
                     /gene="mutant version of attR"
                     /label=attR2
                     /bound_moiety="LR Clonase(TM)"
                     /note="recombination site for the Gateway(R) LR reaction"
     protein_bind    complement(2686..2781)
                     /gene="mutant version of attL"
                     /label=attL3
                     /bound_moiety="LR Clonase(TM)"
                     /note="recombination site for the Gateway(R) LR reaction"
     primer_bind     complement(2818..2837)
                     /label=T7
                     /note="T7 promoter, forward primer"
     promoter        complement(2819..2837)
                     /label=T7 promoter
                     /note="promoter for bacteriophage T7 RNA polymerase"
     primer_bind     complement(2842..2858)
                     /label=M13 rev
                     /note="common sequencing primer, one of multiple similar
                     variants"
     primer_bind     complement(2842..2858)
                     /label=M13 Reverse
                     /note="In lacZ gene. Also called M13-rev"
     primer_bind     complement(2960..2979)
                     /label=pENTR-R
                     /note="pENTR vectors, reverse primer"
     CDS             2971..3780
                     /codon_start=1
                     /gene="aph(3')-Ia"
                     /product="aminoglycoside phosphotransferase"
                     /label=KanR
                     /note="confers resistance to kanamycin in bacteria or G418
                     (Geneticin(R)) in eukaryotes"
                     /translation="MSHIQRETSRPRLNSNMDADLYGYKWARDNVGQSGATIYRLYGKP
                     DAPELFLKHGKGSVANDVTDEMVRLNWLTEFMPLPTIKHFIRTPDDAWLLTTAIPGKTA
                     FQVLEEYPDSGENIVDALAVFLRRLHSIPVCNCPFNSDRVFRLAQAQSRMNNGLVDASD
                     FDDERNGWPVEQVWKEMHKLLPFSPDSVVTHGDFSLDNLIFDEGKLIGCIDVGRVGIAD
                     RYQDLAILWNCLGEFSPSLQKRLFQKYGIDNPDMNKLQFHLMLDEFF"
     primer_bind     complement(3038..3057)
                     /label=Kan-R
                     /note="Kanamycin resistance gene, reverse primer"
     rep_origin      3927..4515
                     /direction=RIGHT
                     /label=ori
                     /note="high-copy-number ColE1/pMB1/pBR322/pUC origin of
                     replication"
     primer_bind     4416..4435
                     /label=pBR322ori-F
                     /note="pBR322 origin, forward primer"
     primer_bind     4669..4686
                     /label=L4440
                     /note="L4440 vector, forward primer"
     terminator      4845..4872
                     /label=rrnB T2 terminator
                     /note="transcription terminator T2 from the E. coli rrnB
                     gene"
     terminator      4964..5050
                     /gene="Escherichia coli rrnB"
                     /label=rrnB T1 terminator
                     /note="transcription terminator T1 from the E. coli rrnB
                     gene"
     primer_bind     5099..5121
                     /label=M13/pUC Forward
                     /note="In lacZ gene"
     primer_bind     5113..5130
                     /label=M13 Forward
                     /note="In lacZ gene. Also called M13-F20 or M13 (-21)
                     Forward"
     primer_bind     5114..5130
                     /label=M13 fwd
                     /note="common sequencing primer, one of multiple similar
                     variants"
ORIGIN
        1 catagtgact gcatatgttg tgttttacag tattatgtag tctgtttttt atgcaaaatc
       61 taatttaata tattgatatt tatatcattt tacgtttctc gttcaacttt cttgtacaaa
      121 gtggtgggga accgcgggat ggaggacttg attcccctca ttaacaagct gcatgacgcc
      181 ttcagctcca tcggccagag ctgcaacctg gagctgccgc agatcgcggt ggtcggcgtg
      241 cagagtgccg gcaagacctc cgtgctcgag aacttcgtgg gaagggactt tctgccgaga
      301 ggaccaggaa tcgtcactcg caggcctctg attctccagc tggtgaacag taaagctgaa
      361 tatgccgagt tcctgcactg taagggccgc aagtttgtgg actttgacga ggttcggatg
      421 gagattgaag cagaaacaga ccgaatcact gaatctaaca ttggaatctc tgcagtgccc
      481 attaacctgc gcctttactc gcccaacgtg ctgaatctga cgctgatcga tcttccgggc
      541 ataacgaagg tggcggtggg tgaccagccg caggatatcg agtaccagat ccgggatatg
      601 gtgttgcagt tcatctccaa agagaactgt ctgattctgg ccatcactcc agcaaacatg
      661 gacctgacca actctgacgc tctcaagatc agcaaagagg tggaccctca tggtctgcgc
      721 accatcggtg tgatcaccaa actggacctg atggatgaag gaaccgacgc cagagacatc
      781 ctggagaaca agctgctgcc gctgcgcaga ggttatatcg gtgtggtgaa ccgcagtcag
      841 aaggacattg atggcaggaa ggacatccgc gcggctcttt ctgctgagag gaagttcttc
      901 ctgtcccatc cagcatacag acacatagca gagagaatgg gcacaccgta cctgcagaaa
      961 acactcaacc agcaactgat gaaccacatc cgcgacacac tgccggcgct gcgcagtaaa
     1021 ctgcagtctc agctgctgtc gctggagaaa gaggtggagg agtacaagaa cttcaaacca
     1081 gacgatcctg cgcgcaaaac caaagccctg ctgcagatgg tccagcagtt cggtgtggac
     1141 tttgagaagc gtatcggggg ctctggagat caggtggaca ctctggaact ctccggcgga
     1201 gctcgaataa accgcatctt ccacgagcgc ttccccttcg agctggtgaa gacggagttt
     1261 gatgagaagg agttgcggag ggagatcagt tacgccatca agaacattca cggagtcagg
     1321 acggggctct tcaccccaga tctggccttc gaggccatcg tgaaaaagca gctgataaag
     1381 ctgaaggagc cgtgcctcaa gtgcatcgac ctggtcatcc aggagctgat caacacggtc
     1441 aggcagagca cactgaagct gaagttgtat cctcggctga gagaagagac ggagagaatc
     1501 atcacaatat atgtcagaga gagagagacc aaaaccaaag accagatgat gctgctgatc
     1561 gatgtccagc tctcctacat caacacaaac cacgaggact tcatcggatt cgccaatgcg
     1621 caacagagca gcagagatgt cactaagaag caagccgttc ccaatcaggt gatccgccgt
     1681 ggttggctga ccatcaacat cagcatcatg aagggcggct ccaaagacta ctggttcgtg
     1741 ctgacggcgg agtctctgtc ctggtacaag gatgaggagg agaaggagaa gaagttcatg
     1801 ctgccgctgg ataacctgaa gctgcgggat gtggagaaga gcttcatgag caacaaacac
     1861 accttcggca tcttcaacac cgagcagagg aacgtgtata aagacctgcg tcagatcgag
     1921 ctggcctgcg ccactcagga ggatgtggac agctggaagg cctctttcct cagagcggga
     1981 gtctatcctg agaaagacca ggtggagaac ggggacgtgt cagcagactt tctctccatg
     2041 gaccctcagc tggagcgtca ggttgagacc atcagtaatc tggtggactc gtacatcagc
     2101 atcgtcaaca agagcatccg agacctgatg cccaaaacca tcatgcacct gatgatcaac
     2161 agcacgaagg agttcatcta ctcggagctg ctggcgtacc tgtactcgtc aggtgatcag
     2221 aacagtctga tggaggagtc ggcggagcag gagcagcggc gggacgagat gctccgcatg
     2281 tacaacgctc tgaaagaggc tctgaagatc atcggggacg tcagcacatc caccttcacc
     2341 acacctgtgc ccgcgccggt ggacgacacc tggatacaca ctgaccccag tcctccgtct
     2401 cagcgtaagc cagctccgcc cactgtccgc cctcctgcag tgcgaggctc cacccccggt
     2461 gctccagccc caccttctct aaacccctcc cctgccttcg gagctccgcc tgttccctcc
     2521 agacccacca cattggagcc agctgtagct ccgccccctt gtgttccatc tcgccctgca
     2581 caggtcccgc ccactgtgct gcccgggata cgcagtagga ggcctccagc ggctccaaac
     2641 aggcccacaa tcatccgtcc gacagaacca tctctgctgg actgacaact ttattataca
     2701 aagttggcat tataaaaaag cattgcttat caatttgttg caacgaacag gtcactatca
     2761 gtcaaaataa aatcattatt tggagctcca tggtagcgtt aacgcggccg cgatatcccc
     2821 tatagtgagt cgtattacat ggtcatagct gtttcctggc agctctggcc cgtgtctcaa
     2881 aatctctgat gttacattgc acaagataaa aatatatcat catgaacaat aaaactgtct
     2941 gcttacataa acagtaatac aaggggtgtt atgagccata ttcaacggga aacgtcgagg
     3001 ccgcgattaa attccaacat ggatgctgat ttatatgggt ataaatgggc tcgcgataat
     3061 gtcgggcaat caggtgcgac aatctatcgc ttgtatggga agcccgatgc gccagagttg
     3121 tttctgaaac atggcaaagg tagcgttgcc aatgatgtta cagatgagat ggtcagacta
     3181 aactggctga cggaatttat gcctcttccg accatcaagc attttatccg tactcctgat
     3241 gatgcatggt tactcaccac tgcgatcccc ggaaaaacag cattccaggt attagaagaa
     3301 tatcctgatt caggtgaaaa tattgttgat gcgctggcag tgttcctgcg ccggttgcat
     3361 tcgattcctg tttgtaattg tccttttaac agcgatcgcg tatttcgtct cgctcaggcg
     3421 caatcacgaa tgaataacgg tttggttgat gcgagtgatt ttgatgacga gcgtaatggc
     3481 tggcctgttg aacaagtctg gaaagaaatg cataaacttt tgccattctc accggattca
     3541 gtcgtcactc atggtgattt ctcacttgat aaccttattt ttgacgaggg gaaattaata
     3601 ggttgtattg atgttggacg agtcggaatc gcagaccgat accaggatct tgccatccta
     3661 tggaactgcc tcggtgagtt ttctccttca ttacagaaac ggctttttca aaaatatggt
     3721 attgataatc ctgatatgaa taaattgcag tttcatttga tgctcgatga gtttttctaa
     3781 tcagaattgg ttaattggtt gtaacactgg cagagcatta cgctgacttg acgggacggc
     3841 gcaagctcat gaccaaaatc ccttaacgtg agttacgcgt cgttccactg agcgtcagac
     3901 cccgtagaaa agatcaaagg atcttcttga gatccttttt ttctgcgcgt aatctgctgc
     3961 ttgcaaacaa aaaaaccacc gctaccagcg gtggtttgtt tgccggatca agagctacca
     4021 actctttttc cgaaggtaac tggcttcagc agagcgcaga taccaaatac tgttcttcta
     4081 gtgtagccgt agttaggcca ccacttcaag aactctgtag caccgcctac atacctcgct
     4141 ctgctaatcc tgttaccagt ggctgctgcc agtggcgata agtcgtgtct taccgggttg
     4201 gactcaagac gatagttacc ggataaggcg cagcggtcgg gctgaacggg gggttcgtgc
     4261 acacagccca gcttggagcg aacgacctac accgaactga gatacctaca gcgtgagcta
     4321 tgagaaagcg ccacgcttcc cgaagggaga aaggcggaca ggtatccggt aagcggcagg
     4381 gtcggaacag gagagcgcac gagggagctt ccagggggaa acgcctggta tctttatagt
     4441 cctgtcgggt ttcgccacct ctgacttgag cgtcgatttt tgtgatgctc gtcagggggg
     4501 cggagcctat ggaaaaacgc cagcaacgcg gcctttttac ggttcctggc cttttgctgg
     4561 ccttttgctc acatgttctt tcctgcgtta tcccctgatt ctgtggataa ccgtattacc
     4621 gcctttgagt gagctgatac cgctcgccgc agccgaacga ccgagcgcag cgagtcagtg
     4681 agcgaggaag cggaagagcg cccaatacgc aaaccgcctc tccccgcgcg ttggccgatt
     4741 cattaatgca gctggcacga caggtttccc gactggaaag cgggcagtga gcgcaacgca
     4801 attaatacgc gtaccgctag ccaggaagag tttgtagaaa cgcaaaaagg ccatccgtca
     4861 ggatggcctt ctgcttagtt tgatgcctgg cagtttatgg cgggcgtcct gcccgccacc
     4921 ctccgggccg ttgcttcaca acgttcaaat ccgctcccgg cggatttgtc ctactcagga
     4981 gagcgttcac cgacaaacaa cagataaaac gaaaggccca gtcttccgac tgagcctttc
     5041 gttttatttg atgcctggca gttccctact ctcgcgttaa cgctagcatg gatgttttcc
     5101 cagtcacgac gttgtaaaac gacggccagt cttaagctcg ggccctgcag ctctagagct
     5161 cgaattctac aggtcactaa taccatctaa gtagttggtt
//
